Addgene plasmid #215206: shRNA_RNF170_1
Purpose: Supression of shRNF170_1 expression
Depositing lab: Sefi Rosenbluh. Depositing organization: Monash University. Publication: Systematic loss-of-function screens identify pathway-specific functional circular RNAs. Liu L, Neve M, Perlaza-Jimenez L, Xi X, Purcell J, Hawdon A, Conn SJ, Zenker J, Tamayo P, Goodall GJ, Rosenbluh J. Nat Cell Biol. 2024 Aug;26(8):1359-1372. doi: 10.1038/s41556-024-01467-y. Epub 2024 Aug 2. PubMed 39095657.
Backbone
  Vector backbone: pLKO.1
  Vector type: Lentiviral
  Selectable markers: Puromycin
Growth in bacteria
  Bacterial resistance: Ampicillin, 100 μg/mL
  Growth temperature: 37°C
  Growth strain: NEB Stable
  Copy number: High Copy
Gene/Insert
  Gene/Insert name: RNF170 shRNA 1
  gRNA/shRNA sequence: GAGCGGCTCTAGACCTGGAAT
  Species: H. sapiens (human)
  Entrez Gene: RNF170 (a.k.a. ADSA, SNAX1, SPG85)
  Cloning method: Restriction Enzyme; 5′ cloning site unknown (unknown if destroyed)
Terms and licenses: Academic/Nonprofit Terms; Industry Terms: Not Available to Industry
How to cite: shRNA_RNF170_1 was a gift from Sefi Rosenbluh (Addgene plasmid # 215206 ; http://n2t.net/addgene:215206 ; RRID:Addgene_215206)
