[The description below was written by a language model from this plasmid's Addgene catalogue record and pLannotate feature annotations shown in this document.]
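Description:
shRNA_RNF170_1 is a lentiviral shRNA expression plasmid built on the pLKO.1 backbone, designed to knock down human RNF170 (also known as ADSA, SNAX1 or SPG85). The sequenced plasmid is about 7.1 kb and is propagated in E. coli through a high-copy ColE1/pUC-type origin with ampicillin selection from the β-lactamase gene. An f1 origin and remnants of a cloning-vector lac region (lac promoter/operator, lacZα and lacI fragments, T3 and T7 promoters) are also present in the backbone and have no role in the knockdown function.

The transfer cassette has a third-generation, self-inactivating design. An RSV promoter replaces the U3 region upstream of a truncated HIV-1 5' LTR to drive genomic RNA production in packaging cells. It is followed by the Ψ packaging signal with a partial gag sequence, the Rev response element for Rev-dependent nuclear export, and a cPPT/CTS element that aids nuclear import of the viral genome. A ΔU3 3' LTR closes the cassette, so the integrated provirus lacks LTR promoter activity, and an SV40 poly(A) signal and SV40 origin lie downstream.

Within this frame, the human U6 RNA polymerase III promoter transcribes the RNF170-targeting hairpin. The hairpin itself is not annotated in the feature table but should sit between U6 and the cPPT. A human PGK promoter separately drives puromycin N-acetyltransferase, allowing selection of transduced mammalian cells. The construct is one of the numbered shRNAs against this gene and comes from work on loss-of-function screening of circular RNAs. The record does not state whether the hairpin targets a linear or a circular RNF170 transcript.
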