Features (pLannotate 1.2.2; 25 found; start..end, strand, type, name):
    102..123     +  protein_bind   CAP binding site: CAP binding activates transcription in the presence of cAMP. E. coli catabolite activator protein
    138..168     +  promoter       lac promoter: promoter for the E. coli lac operon
    176..192     +  protein_bind   lac operator: The lac repressor binds to the lac operator to inhibit transcription in E. coli. This inhibition can be relieved by adding lactose or isopropyl-β-D-thiogalactopyranoside (IPTG). lac repressor encoded by lacI
    237..255     +  promoter       T3 promoter: promoter for bacteriophage T3 RNA polymerase
    283..509     +  promoter       RSV promoter: Rous sarcoma virus enhancer/promoter
    510..690     +  LTR            5' LTR (truncated): truncated 5' long terminal repeat (LTR) from HIV-1
    737..862     +  misc_feature   HIV-1 Ψ: packaging signal of human immunodeficiency virus type 1
    846..1209    +  CDS            HIV-1 gag (fragment): gag protein from human immunodeficiency virus 1; gag
   1355..1588    +  misc_feature   RRE: The Rev response element (RRE) of HIV-1 allows for Rev-dependent mRNA export from the nucleus to the cytoplasm.
   1965..2065    +  CDS            Rev (fragment): human immunodeficiency virus 1 (HIV-1) Rev protein; rev; enhances nuclear export of unspliced and incompletely spliced viral mRNAs
   2115..2355    +  promoter       U6 promoter: RNA polymerase III promoter for human U6 snRNA
   2460..2577    +  misc_feature   cPPT/CTS: central polypurine tract and central termination sequence of HIV-1
   2626..3136    +  promoter       hPGK promoter: human phosphoglycerate kinase 1 promoter
   3158..3757    +  CDS            PuroR: puromycin N-acetyltransferase; pac from Streptomyces alboniger; confers resistance to puromycin
   3800..3883    +  CDS            nef (fragment): NEF_HV1Z2 - Experimental evidence at protein level: Swiss-Prot protein existence level 1. Extracellular Nef protein targets CD4(+) T-lymphocytes for apoptosis by interacting with CXCR4 surface receptors. From Human immunodeficiency virus type 1 group M subtype D (isolate Z2/CDC-Z34) (HIV-1).
   3885..4118    +  LTR            3' LTR (ΔU3): self-inactivating 3' long terminal repeat (LTR) from HIV-1
   4190..4311    +  polyA_signal   SV40 poly(A) signal: SV40 polyadenylation signal
   4351..4486    +  rep_origin     SV40 ori: SV40 origin of replication
   4507..4525    -  promoter       T7 promoter: promoter for bacteriophage T7 RNA polymerase
   4533..4688    +  CDS            lacZα (fragment): LacZα fragment of β-galactosidase; lacZ fragment
   4693..5121    +  rep_origin     f1 ori (sequence partly withheld): f1 bacteriophage origin of replication; arrow indicates direction of (+) strand synthesis
   5174..5278    +  promoter       AmpR promoter: bla
   5279..6139    +  CDS            AmpR: β-lactamase; bla; confers resistance to ampicillin, carbenicillin, and related antibiotics
   6310..6898    +  rep_origin     ori: high-copy-number ColE1/pMB1/pBR322/pUC origin of replication
   7081..89      +  CDS            lacI (fragment) (across the origin): lac repressor; lacI; The lac repressor binds to the lac operator to inhibit transcription in E. coli. This inhibition can be relieved by adding lactose or isopropyl-β-D-thiogalactopyranoside (IPTG).
>Addgene plasmid #215206 | shRNA_RNF170_1 | addgene full sequence | sequence record 432620 | Addgene NGS Result
CCAATACGCAAACCGCCTCTCCCCGCGCGTTGGCCGATTCATTAATGCAGCTGGCACGACAGGTTTCCCG
ACTGGAAAGCGGGCAGTGAGCGCAACGCAATTAATGTGAGTTAGCTCACTCATTAGGCACCCCAGGCTTT
ACACTTTATGCTTCCGGCTCGTATGTTGTGTGGAATTGTGAGCGGATAACAATTTCACACAGGAAACAGC
TATGACCATGATTACGCCAAGCGCGCAATTAACCCTCACTAAAGGGAACAAAAGCTGGAGCTGCAAGCTT
AATGTAGTCTTATGCAATACTCTTGTAGTCTTGCAACATGGTAACGATGAGTTAGCAACATGCCTTACAA
GGAGAGAAAAAGCACCGTGCATGCCGATTGGTGGAAGTAAGGTGGTACGATCGTGCCTTATTAGGAAGGC
AACAGACGGGTCTGACATGGATTGGACGAACCACTGAATTGCCGCATTGCAGAGATATTGTATTTAAGTG
CCTAGCTCGATACATAAACGGGTCTCTCTGGTTAGACCAGATCTGAGCCTGGGAGCTCTCTGGCTAACTA
GGGAACCCACTGCTTAAGCCTCAATAAAGCTTGCCTTGAGTGCTTCAAGTAGTGTGTGCCCGTCTGTTGT
GTGACTCTGGTAACTAGAGATCCCTCAGACCCTTTTAGTCAGTGTGGAAAATCTCTAGCAGTGGCGCCCG
AACAGGGACTTGAAAGCGAAAGGGAAACCAGAGGAGCTCTCTCGACGCAGGACTCGGCTTGCTGAAGCGC
GCACGGCAAGAGGCGAGGGGCGGCGACTGGTGAGTACGCCAAAAATTTTGACTAGCGGAGGCTAGAAGGA
GAGAGATGGGTGCGAGAGCGTCAGTATTAAGCGGGGGAGAATTAGATCGCGATGGGAAAAAATTCGGTTA
AGGCCAGGGGGAAAGAAAAAATATAAATTAAAACATATAGTATGGGCAAGCAGGGAGCTAGAACGATTCG
CAGTTAATCCTGGCCTGTTAGAAACATCAGAAGGCTGTAGACAAATACTGGGACAGCTACAACCATCCCT
TCAGACAGGATCAGAAGAACTTAGATCATTATATAATACAGTAGCAACCCTCTATTGTGTGCATCAAAGG
ATAGAGATAAAAGACACCAAGGAAGCTTTAGACAAGATAGAGGAAGAGCAAAACAAAAGTAAGACCACCG
CACAGCAAGCGGCCGCTGATCTTCAGACCTGGAGGAGGAGATATGAGGGACAATTGGAGAAGTGAATTAT
ATAAATATAAAGTAGTAAAAATTGAACCATTAGGAGTAGCACCCACCAAGGCAAAGAGAAGAGTGGTGCA
GAGAGAAAAAAGAGCAGTGGGAATAGGAGCTTTGTTCCTTGGGTTCTTGGGAGCAGCAGGAAGCACTATG
GGCGCAGCGTCAATGACGCTGACGGTACAGGCCAGACAATTATTGTCTGGTATAGTGCAGCAGCAGAACA
ATTTGCTGAGGGCTATTGAGGCGCAACAGCATCTGTTGCAACTCACAGTCTGGGGCATCAAGCAGCTCCA
GGCAAGAATCCTGGCTGTGGAAAGATACCTAAAGGATCAACAGCTCCTGGGGATTTGGGGTTGCTCTGGA
AAACTCATTTGCACCACTGCTGTGCCTTGGAATGCTAGTTGGAGTAATAAATCTCTGGAACAGATTTGGA
ATCACACGACCTGGATGGAGTGGGACAGAGAAATTAACAATTACACAAGCTTAATACACTCCTTAATTGA
AGAATCGCAAAACCAGCAAGAAAAGAATGAACAAGAATTATTGGAATTAGATAAATGGGCAAGTTTGTGG
AATTGGTTTAACATAACAAATTGGCTGTGGTATATAAAATTATTCATAATGATAGTAGGAGGCTTGGTAG
GTTTAAGAATAGTTTTTGCTGTACTTTCTATAGTGAATAGAGTTAGGCAGGGATATTCACCATTATCGTT
TCAGACCCACCTCCCAACCCCGAGGGGACCCGACAGGCCCGAAGGAATAGAAGAAGAAGGTGGAGAGAGA
GACAGAGACAGATCCATTCGATTAGTGAACGGATCTCGACGGTATCGATCACGAGACTAGCCTCGAGCGG
CCGCCCCCTTCACCGAGGGCCTATTTCCCATGATTCCTTCATATTTGCATATACGATACAAGGCTGTTAG
AGAGATAATTGGAATTAATTTGACTGTAAACACAAAGATATTAGTACAAAATACGTGACGTAGAAAGTAA
TAATTTCTTGGGTAGTTTGCAGTTTTAAAATTATGTTTTAAAATGGACTATCATATGCTTACCGTAACTT
GAAAGTATTTCGATTTCTTGGCTTTATATATCTTGTGGAAAGGACGAAACACCGGGAGCGGCTCTAGACC
TGGAATCTCGAGATTCCAGGTCTAGAGCCGCTCTTTTTGAATTCTCGACCTCGAGACAAATGGCAGTATT
CATCCACAATTTTAAAAGAAAAGGGGGGATTGGGGGGTACAGTGCAGGGGAAAGAATAGTAGACATAATA
GCAACAGACATACAAACTAAAGAATTACAAAAACAAATTACAAAAATTCAAAATTTTCGGGTTTATTACA
GGGACAGCAGAGATCCACTTTGGCCGCGGCTCGAGGGGGTTGGGGTTGCGCCTTTTCCAAGGCAGCCCTG
GGTTTGCGCAGGGACGCGGCTGCTCTGGGCGTGGTTCCGGGAAACGCAGCGGCGCCGACCCTGGGTCTCG
CACATTCTTCACGTCCGTTCGCAGCGTCACCCGGATCTTCGCCGCTACCCTTGTGGGCCCCCCGGCGACG
CTTCCTGCTCCGCCCCTAAGTCGGGAAGGTTCCTTGCGGTTCGCGGCGTGCCGGACGTGACAAACGGAAG
CCGCACGTCTCACTAGTACCCTCGCAGACGGACAGCGCCAGGGAGCAATGGCAGCGCGCCGACCGCGATG
GGCTGTGGCCAATAGCGGCTGCTCAGCAGGGCGCGCCGAGAGCAGCGGCCGGGAAGGGGCGGTGCGGGAG
GCGGGGTGTGGGGCGGTAGTGTGGGCCCTGTTCCTGCCCGCGCGGTGTTCCGCATTCTGCAAGCCTCCGG
AGCGCACGTCGGCAGTCGGCTCCCTCGTTGACCGAATCACCGACCTCTCTCCCCAGGGGGATCCACCGGA
GCTTACCATGACCGAGTACAAGCCCACGGTGCGCCTCGCCACCCGCGACGACGTCCCCAGGGCCGTACGC
ACCCTCGCCGCCGCGTTCGCCGACTACCCCGCCACGCGCCACACCGTCGATCCGGACCGCCACATCGAGC
GGGTCACCGAGCTGCAAGAACTCTTCCTCACGCGCGTCGGGCTCGACATCGGCAAGGTGTGGGTCGCGGA
CGACGGCGCCGCGGTGGCGGTCTGGACCACGCCGGAGAGCGTCGAAGCGGGGGCGGTGTTCGCCGAGATC
GGCCCGCGCATGGCCGAGTTGAGCGGTTCCCGGCTGGCCGCGCAGCAACAGATGGAAGGCCTCCTGGCGC
CGCACCGGCCCAAGGAGCCCGCGTGGTTCCTGGCCACCGTCGGCGTCTCGCCCGACCACCAGGGCAAGGG
TCTGGGCAGCGCCGTCGTGCTCCCCGGAGTGGAGGCGGCCGAGCGCGCCGGGGTGCCCGCCTTCCTGGAG
ACCTCCGCGCCCCGCAACCTCCCCTTCTACGAGCGGCTCGGCTTCACCGTCACCGCCGACGTCGAGGTGC
CCGAAGGACCGCGCACCTGGTGCATGACCCGCAAGCCCGGTGCCTGACGCCCGCCCCACGACCCGCAGCG
CCCGACCGAAAGGAGCGCACGACCCCATGCATCGGTACCTTTAAGACCAATGACTTACAAGGCAGCTGTA
GATCTTAGCCACTTTTTAAAAGAAAAGGGGGGACTGGAAGGGCTAATTCACTCCCAACGAAGACAAGATC
TGCTTTTTGCTTGTACTGGGTCTCTCTGGTTAGACCAGATCTGAGCCTGGGAGCTCTCTGGCTAACTAGG
GAACCCACTGCTTAAGCCTCAATAAAGCTTGCCTTGAGTGCTTCAAGTAGTGTGTGCCCGTCTGTTGTGT
GACTCTGGTAACTAGAGATCCCTCAGACCCTTTTAGTCAGTGTGGAAAATCTCTAGCAGTAGTAGTTCAT
GTCATCTTATTATTCAGTATTTATAACTTGCAAAGAAATGAATATCAGAGAGTGAGAGGAACTTGTTTAT
TGCAGCTTATAATGGTTACAAATAAAGCAATAGCATCACAAATTTCACAAATAAAGCATTTTTTTCACTG
CATTCTAGTTGTGGTTTGTCCAAACTCATCAATGTATCTTATCATGTCTGGCTCTAGCTATCCCGCCCCT
AACTCCGCCCATCCCGCCCCTAACTCCGCCCAGTTCCGCCCATTCTCCGCCCCATGGCTGACTAATTTTT
TTTATTTATGCAGAGGCCGAGGCCGCCTCGGCCTCTGAGCTATTCCAGAAGTAGTGAGGAGGCTTTTTTG
GAGGCCTAGGGACGTACCCAATTCGCCCTATAGTGAGTCGTATTACGCGCGCTCACTGGCCGTCGTTTTA
CAACGTCGTGACTGGGAAAACCCTGGCGTTACCCAACTTAATCGCCTTGCAGCACATCCCCCTTTCGCCA
GCTGGCGTAATAGCGAAGAGGCCCGCACCGATCGCCCTTCCCAACAGTTGCGCAGCCTGAATGGCGAATG
GG
[124 nt withheld, positions 4693-4816]
C
[91 nt withheld, positions 4818-4908]
A
[49 nt withheld, positions 4910-4958]
CCTTTGACGTTGGAGTCCACGTTCTTT
[37 nt withheld, positions 4986-5022]
ACCCTATCTCGGTCTATTCTTTTGATTTATAAGGGATTTTGCCGATTTCGGCCTATTGGTTAAAAAATGA
GCTGATTTAACAAAAATTTAACGCGAATTTTAACAAAATATTAACGCTTACAATTTAGGTGGCACTTTTC
GGGGAAATGTGCGCGGAACCCCTATTTGTTTATTTTTCTAAATACATTCAAATATGTATCCGCTCATGAG
ACAATAACCCTGATAAATGCTTCAATAATATTGAAAAAGGAAGAGTATGAGTATTCAACATTTCCGTGTC
GCCCTTATTCCCTTTTTTGCGGCATTTTGCCTTCCTGTTTTTGCTCACCCAGAAACGCTGGTGAAAGTAA
AAGATGCTGAAGATCAGTTGGGTGCACGAGTGGGTTACATCGAACTGGATCTCAACAGCGGTAAGATCCT
TGAGAGTTTTCGCCCCGAAGAACGTTTTCCAATGATGAGCACTTTTAAAGTTCTGCTATGTGGCGCGGTA
TTATCCCGTATTGACGCCGGGCAAGAGCAACTCGGTCGCCGCATACACTATTCTCAGAATGACTTGGTTG
AGTACTCACCAGTCACAGAAAAGCATCTTACGGATGGCATGACAGTAAGAGAATTATGCAGTGCTGCCAT
AACCATGAGTGATAACACTGCGGCCAACTTACTTCTGACAACGATCGGAGGACCGAAGGAGCTAACCGCT
TTTTTGCACAACATGGGGGATCATGTAACTCGCCTTGATCGTTGGGAACCGGAGCTGAATGAAGCCATAC
CAAACGACGAGCGTGACACCACGATGCCTGTAGCAATGGCAACAACGTTGCGCAAACTATTAACTGGCGA
ACTACTTACTCTAGCTTCCCGGCAACAATTAATAGACTGGATGGAGGCGGATAAAGTTGCAGGACCACTT
CTGCGCTCGGCCCTTCCGGCTGGCTGGTTTATTGCTGATAAATCTGGAGCCGGTGAGCGTGGGTCTCGCG
GTATCATTGCAGCACTGGGGCCAGATGGTAAGCCCTCCCGTATCGTAGTTATCTACACGACGGGGAGTCA
GGCAACTATGGATGAACGAAATAGACAGATCGCTGAGATAGGTGCCTCACTGATTAAGCATTGGTAACTG
TCAGACCAAGTTTACTCATATATACTTTAGATTGATTTAAAACTTCATTTTTAATTTAAAAGGATCTAGG
TGAAGATCCTTTTTGATAATCTCATGACCAAAATCCCTTAACGTGAGTTTTCGTTCCACTGAGCGTCAGA
CCCCGTAGAAAAGATCAAAGGATCTTCTTGAGATCCTTTTTTTCTGCGCGTAATCTGCTGCTTGCAAACA
AAAAAACCACCGCTACCAGCGGTGGTTTGTTTGCCGGATCAAGAGCTACCAACTCTTTTTCCGAAGGTAA
CTGGCTTCAGCAGAGCGCAGATACCAAATACTGTTCTTCTAGTGTAGCCGTAGTTAGGCCACCACTTCAA
GAACTCTGTAGCACCGCCTACATACCTCGCTCTGCTAATCCTGTTACCAGTGGCTGCTGCCAGTGGCGAT
AAGTCGTGTCTTACCGGGTTGGACTCAAGACGATAGTTACCGGATAAGGCGCAGCGGTCGGGCTGAACGG
GGGGTTCGTGCACACAGCCCAGCTTGGAGCGAACGACCTACACCGAACTGAGATACCTACAGCGTGAGCT
ATGAGAAAGCGCCACGCTTCCCGAAGGGAGAAAGGCGGACAGGTATCCGGTAAGCGGCAGGGTCGGAACA
GGAGAGCGCACGAGGGAGCTTCCAGGGGGAAACGCCTGGTATCTTTATAGTCCTGTCGGGTTTCGCCACC
TCTGACTTGAGCGTCGATTTTTGTGATGCTCGTCAGGGGGGCGGAGCCTATGGAAAAACGCCAGCAACGC
GGCCTTTTTACGGTTCCTGGCCTTTTGCTGGCCTTTTGCTCACATGTTCTTTCCTGCGTTATCCCCTGAT
TCTGTGGATAACCGTATTACCGCCTTTGAGTGAGCTGATACCGCTCGCCGCAGCCGAACGACCGAGCGCA
GCGAGTCAGTGAGCGAGGAAGCGGAAGAGCGC
